>Addgene plasmid #188127 | pMXS-IRES-BLAST flag-CAD G1412A | addgene full sequence | sequence record 372260 | Addgene NGS Result
CCCGAAAAGTGCCACCTGCATAATGAAAGACCCCACCTGTAGGTTTGGCAAGCTAGCTTAAGTAACGCCA
TTTTGCAAGGCATGGAAAAATACATAACTGAGAATAGAAAAGTTCAGATCAAGGTCAGGAACAGATGGAA
CAGCTGAATATGGGCCAAACAGGATATCTGTGGTAAGCAGTTCCTGCCCCGGCTCAGGGCCAAGAACAGA
TGGAACAGCTGAATATGGGCCAAACAGGATATCTGTGGTAAGCAGTTCCTGCCCCGGCTCAGGGCCAAGA
ACAGATGGTCCCCAGATGCGGTCCAGCCCTCAGCAGTTTCTAGAGAACCATCAGATGTTTCCAGGGTGCC
CCAAGGACCTGAAATGACCCTGTGCCTTATTTGAACTAACCAATCAGTTCGCTTCTCGCTTCTGTTCGCG
CGCTTCTGCTCCCCGAGCTCAATAAAAGAGCCCACAACCCCTCACTCGGCGCGCCAGTCCTCCGATTGAC
TGAGTCGCCCGGGTACCCGTGTATCCAATAAACCCTCTTGCAGTTGCATCCGACTTGTGGTCTCGCTGTT
CCTTGGGAGGGTCTCCTCTGAGTGATTGACTACCCGTCAGCGGGGGTCTTTCATTTGGGGGCTCGTCCGG
GATCGGGAGACCCCTGCCCAGGGACCACCGACCCACCACCGGGAGGTAAGCTGGCCAGCAACTTATCTGT
GTCTGTCCGATTGTCTAGTGTCTATGACTGATTTTATGCGCCTGCGTCGGTACTAGTTAGCTAACTAGCT
CTGTATCTGGCGGACCCGTGGTGGAACTGACGAGTTCGGAACACCCGGCCGCAACCCTGGGAGACGTCCC
AGGGACTTCGGGGGCCGTTTTTGTGGCCCGACCTGAGTCCAAAAATCCCGATCGTTTTGGACTCTTTGGT
GCACCCCCCTAATAGGAGGGATATGTGGTTCTGGTAGGAGACGAGAACCTAAAACAGTTCCCGCCTCCGT
CTGAATTTTTGCTTTCGGTTTGGGACCGAAGCCGCGCCGCGCGTCTTGTCTGCTGCAGCATCGTTCTGTG
TTGTCTCTGTCTGACTGTGTTTCTGTATTTGTCTGAAAATTAGGGCCAGACTGTTACCACTCCCTTAAGT
TTGACCTTAGGTCACTGGAAAGATGTCGAGCGGATCGCTCACAACCAGTCGGTAGATGTCAAGAAGAGAC
GTTGGGTTACCTTCTGCTCTGCAGAATGGCCAACCTTTAACGTCGGATGGCCGCGAGACGGCACCTTTAA
CCGAGACCTCATCACCCAGGTTAAGATCAAGGTCTTTTCACCTGGCCCGCATGGACACCCAGACCAGGTC
CCCTACATCGTGACCTGGGAAGCCTTGGCTTTTGACCCCCCTCCCTGGGTCAAGCCCTTTGTACACCCTA
AGCCTCCGCCTCCTCTTCCTCCATCCGCCCCGTCTCTCCCCCTTGAACCTCCTCGTTCGACCCCGCCTCG
ATCCTCCCTTTATCCAGCCCTCACTCCTTCTCTAGGCGCCCCCATATGGCCATATGAGATCTTATATGGG
GCACCCCCGCCCCTTGTAAACTTCCCTGACCCTGACATGACAAGAGTTACTAACAGCCCCTCTCTCCAAG
CTCACTTACAGGCTCTCTACTTAGTCCAGCACGAAGTCTGGAGACCTCTGGCGGCAGCCTACCAAGAACA
ACTGGACCGACCGGTGGTACCTCACCCTTACCGAGTCGGCGACACAGTGTGGGTCCGCCGACACCAGACT
AAGAACCTAGAACCTCGCTGGAAAGGACCTTACACAGTCCTGCTGACCACCCCCACCGCCCTCAAAGTAG
ACGGCATCGCAGCTTGGATACACGCCGCCCACGTGAAGGCTGCCGACCCCGGGGGTGGACCATCCTCTAG
ACTGCCGGATCTAGCTAGTTAATTAAGGATCCATGGCGGCCCTAGTGTTGGAGGACGGGTCGGTCCTGCG
GGGCCAGCCCTTTGGGGCCGCCGTGTCGACTGCCGGGGAAGTGGTGTTTCAAACCGGCATGGTCGGCTAC
CCCGAGGCCCTCACTGATCCCTCCTACAAGGCACAGATCTTAGTGCTCACCTATCCTCTGATCGGCAACT
ATGGCATCCCCCCAGATGAAATGGATGAGTTCGGTCTCTGCAAGTGGTTTGAATCCTCGGGCATCCACGT
AGCAGCACTGGTAGTGGGAGAGTGCTGTCCTACTCCCAGCCACTGGAGTGCCACCCGCACCCTGCATGAG
TGGCTGCAGCAGCATGGCATCCCTGGCTTGCAAGGAGTAGACACTCGGGAGCTGACCAAGAAGTTGCGGG
AACAGGGGTCTCTGCTGGGGAAGCTGGTCCAGAATGGAACAGAACCTTCAAGTCTGCCATTCTTGGACCC
CAATGCCCGCCCCCTGGTACCAGAGGTCTCCATTAAGACTCCACGGGTATTCAATACAGGGGGTGCCCCT
CGGATCCTTGCTTTGGACTGTGGCCTCAAGTATAATCAGATCCGATGCCTCTGCCAGCGTGGGGCTGAGG
TCACTGTGGTACCCTGGGACCATGCACTAGACAGCCAAGAGTATGAGGGTCTCTTCTTAAGTAATGGGCC
TGGTGACCCTGCCTCCTATCCCAGTGTCGTATCCACACTGAGCCGTGTTTTATCTGAGCCTAATCCCCGA
CCTGTCTTTGGGATCTGCCTGGGACACCAGCTATTGGCCTTAGCCATTGGGGCCAAGACTTACAAGATGA
GATATGGGAACCGAGGCCATAACCAGCCCTGCTTGTTGGTGGGCTCTGGGCGCTGCTTTCTGACATCCCA
GAACCATGGGTTTGCTGTGGAGACAGACTCACTGCCAGCAGACTGGGCTCCTCTCTTCACCAACGCCAAT
GATGGTTCCAATGAAGGCATTGTGCACAACAGCTTGCCTTTCTTCAGTGTCCAGTTTCACCCAGAGCACC
AAGCTGGCCCTTCAGATATGGAACTGCTTTTCGATATCTTTCTGGAAACTGTGAAAGAGGCCACAGCTGG
GAACCCTGGGGGCCAGACAGTTAGAGAGCGGCTGACTGAGCGCCTCTGTCCCCCTGGGATTCCCACTCCC
GGCTCTGGACTTCCACCACCACGAAAGGTTCTGATCCTGGGCTCAGGGGGCCTCTCCATTGGCCAAGCTG
GAGAATTTGACTACTCGGGCTCTCAGGCAATTAAGGCCCTGAAGGAGGAAAACATCCAGACGTTGCTGAT
CAACCCCAATATTGCCACAGTGCAGACCTCCCAGGGGCTGGCCGACAAGGTCTATTTTCTTCCCATAACA
CCTCATTATGTAACCCAGGTGATACGTAATGAACGCCCCGATGGTGTGTTACTGACTTTTGGGGGCCAGA
CTGCTCTGAACTGTGGTGTGGAGCTGACCAAGGCCGGGGTGCTGGCTCGGTATGGGGTCCGGGTCCTGGG
CACACCAGTGGAGACCATTGAGCTGACCGAGGATCGACGGGCCTTTGCTGCCAGAATGGCAGAGATCGGA
GAGCATGTGGCCCCGAGCGAGGCAGCAAATTCTCTTGAACAGGCCCAGGCAGCCGCTGAACGGCTGGGGT
ACCCTGTGCTAGTGCGTGCAGCCTTTGCCCTGGGTGGCCTGGGCTCTGGCTTTGCCTCTAACAGGGAGGA
GCTCTCTGCTCTCGTGGCCCCAGCTTTTGCCCATACCAGCCAAGTGCTAGTAGACAAGTCTCTGAAGGGA
TGGAAGGAGATTGAGTACGAGGTGGTGAGAGACGCCTATGGCAACTGTGTCACGGTGTGTAACATGGAGA
ACTTGGACCCACTGGGCATCCACACTGGTGAGTCCATAGTGGTGGCCCCTAGCCAGACACTGAATGACAG
GGAGTATCAGCTCCTGAGGCAGACAGCTATCAAGGTGACCCAGCACCTGGGAATTGTTGGGGAGTGCAAT
GTGCAGTATGCCTTGAACCCTGAGTCTGAGCAGTATTACATCATTGAAGTGAATGCCAGGCTCTCTCGCA
GCTCTGCCCTGGCCAGTAAGGCCACAGGTTATCCACTGGCTTATGTGGCAGCCAAGCTAGCATTGGGCAT
CCCTTTGCCTGAGCTCAGGAACTCTGTGACAGGGGGTACAGCAGCCTTTGAACCCAGCGTGGATTATTGT
GTGGTGAAGATTCCTCGATGGGACCTTAGCAAGTTCCTGCGAGTCAGCACAAAGATTGGGAGCTGCATGA
AGAGCGTTGGTGAAGTCATGGGCATTGGGCGTTCATTTGAGGAGGCCTTCCAGAAGGCCCTGCGCATGGT
GGATGAGAACTGTGTGGGCTTTGATCACACAGTGAAACCAGTCAGCGATATGGAGTTGGAGACTCCAACA
GATAAGCGGATTTTTGTGGTGGCAGCTGCTTTGTGGGCTGGTTATTCAGTGGACCGCCTGTATGAGCTCA
CACGCATCGACCGCTGGTTCCTGCACCGAATGAAGCGTATCATCGCACATGCCCAGCTGCTAGAACAACA
CCGTGGACAGCCTTTGCCGCCAGACCTGCTGCAACAGGCCAAGTGTCTTGGCTTCTCAGACAAACAGATT
GCCCTTGCAGTTCTGAGCACAGAGCTGGCTGTTCGCAAGCTGCGTCAGGAACTGGGGATCTGTCCAGCAG
TGAAACAGATTGACACAGTTGCAGCTGAGTGGCCAGCCCAGACAAATTACCTATACCTAACGTATTGGGG
CACCACCCATGACCTCACCTTTCGAACACCTCATGTCCTAGTCCTTGGCTCTGGCGTCTACCGTATTGGC
TCTAGCGTTGAATTTGACTGGTGTGCTGTAGGCTGCATCCAGCAGCTCCGAAAGATGGGATATAAGACCA
TCATGGTGAACTATAACCCAGAGACAGTCAGCACCGACTATGACATGTGTGATCGACTCTACTTTGATGA
GATCTCTTTTGAGGTGGTGATGGACATCTATGAGCTCGAGAACCCTGAAGGTGTGATCCTATCCATGGGT
GGACAGCTGCCCAACAACATGGCCATGGCGTTGCATCGGCAGCAGTGCCGGGTGCTGGGCACCTCCCCTG
AAGCCATTGACTCGGCTGAGAACCGTTTCAAGTTTTCCCGGCTCCTTGACACCATTGGTATCAGCCAGCC
TCAGTGGAGGGAGCTCAGTGACCTCGAGTCTGCTCGCCAATTCTGCCAGACCGTGGGGTACCCCTGTGTG
GTGCGCCCCTCCTATGTGCTGAGCGGTGCTGCTATGAATGTGGCCTACACGGATGGAGACCTGGAGCGCT
TCCTGAGCAGCGCAGCAGCCGTCTCCAAAGAGCATCCCGTGGTCATCTCCAAGTTCATCCAGGAGGCTAA
GGAGATTGACGTGGATGCCGTGGCCTCTGATGGTGTGGTGGCAGCCATCGCCATCTCTGAGCATGTGGAG
AATGCAGGTGTGCATTCAGGTGATGCGACGCTGGTGACCCCCCCACAAGATATCACTGCCAAAACCCTGG
AGCGGATCAAAGCCATTGTGCATGCTGTGGGCCAGGAGCTACAGGTCACAGGACCCTTCAATCTGCAGCT
CATTGCCAAGGATGACCAGCTGAAAGTTATTGAATGCAACGTACGTGTCTCTCGCTCCTTCCCCTTCGTT
TCCAAGACACTGGGTGTGGACCTAGTAGCCTTGGCCACGCGGGTCATCATGGGGGAAGAAGTGGAACCTG
TGGGGCTAATGACTGGTTCTGGAGTTGTGGGAGTAAAGGTGCCTCAGTTCTCCTTCTCCCGCTTGGCGGG
TGCTGACGTGGTGTTGGGTGTGGAAATGACCAGTACTGGGGAGGTGGCCGGCTTTGGGGAGAGCCGCTGT
GAGGCATACCTCAAGGCCATGCTAAGCACTGGCTTTAAGATCCCCAAGAAGAATATCCTGCTGACCATTG
GCAGCTATAAGAACAAAAGCGAGCTGCTCCCAACTGTGCGGCTACTGGAGAGCCTGGGCTACAGCCTCTA
TGCCAGTCTCGGCACAGCTGACTTCTACACTGAGCATGGCGTCAAGGTAACAGCTGTGGACTGGCACTTT
GAGGAGGCTGTGGATGGTGAGTGCCCACCACAGCGGAGCATCCTGGAGCAGCTAGCTGAGAAAAACTTTG
AGCTGGTGATTAACCTGTCAATGCGTGGAGCTGGGGGCCGGCGTCTCTCTTCCTTTGTCACCAAGGCCTA
CCGCACCCGACGCTTGGCCGCTGACTTCTCCGTGCCCCTAATCATCGATATCAAGTGCACCAAACTCTTT
GTGGAGGCCCTAGGCCAGATCGGGCCAGCCCCTCCTTTGAAGGTGCATGTTGACTGTATGACCTCCCAAA
AGCTTGTGCGACTGCCGGGATTGATTGATGTCCATGTGCACCTGCGGGAACCAGGTGGGACACATAAGGA
GGACTTTGCTTCAGGCACAGCCGCTGCCCTGGCTGGGGGTATCACCATGGTGTGTGCCATGCCTAATACC
CGGCCCCCCATCATTGACGCCCCTGCTCTGGCCCTGGCCCAGAAGCTGGCAGAGGCTGGCGCCCGGTGCG
ACTTTGCGCTATTCCTTGGGGCCTCGTCTGAAAATGCAGGAACCTTGGGCACCGTGGCCGGGTCTGCAGC
CGGGCTGAAGCTTTACCTCAATGAGACCTTCTCTGAGCTGCGGCTGGACAGCGTGGTCCAGTGGATGGAG
CATTTCGAGACATGGCCCTCCCACCTCCCCATTGTGGCTCACGCGGAGCAGCAAACCGTGGCTGCTGTCC
TCATGGTGGCTCAGCTCACTCAGCGCTCAGTGCACATATGTCACGTGGCACGGAAGGAGGAGATCCTGCT
AATTAAAGCTGCAAAGGCACGGGGCTTGCCAGTGACCTGCGAGGTGGCTCCCCACCACCTGTTCCTAAGC
CATGATGACCTGGAGCGCCTGGGGCCTGGGAAGGGGGAGGTCCGGCCTGAGCTTGGCTCCCGCCAGGATG
TGGAAGCCCTGTGGGAGAACATGGCTGTCATCGACTGCTTTGCCTCAGACCATGCTCCCCATACCTTGGA
GGAGAAGTGTGGGTCCAGGCCCCCACCTGGGTTCCCAGGGTTAGAGACCATGCTGCCACTACTCCTGACG
GCTGTAAGCGAGGGCCGGCTCAGCCTGGACGACCTGCTGCAGCGATTGCACCACAATCCTCGGCGCATCT
TTCACCTGCCTCCGCAGGAGGACACCTATGTGGAGGTGGATCTGGAGCATGAGTGGACAATTCCCAGCCA
CATGCCCTTCTCCAAGGCCCACTGGACACCTTTTGAAGGGCAGAAAGTGAAGGGCACCGTCCGCCGTGTG
GTCCTGCGAGGGGAGGTTGCCTATATCGATGGGCAGGTTCTGGTACCCCCGGGCTATGGACAGGATGTAC
GGAAGTGGCCACAGGGGGCTGTTCCTCAGCTCCCACCCTCAGCCCCTGCCACTAGTGAGATGACCACGAC
ACCTGAAAGACCCCGCCGTGGCATCCCAGGGCTTCCTGATGGCCGCTTCCATCTGCCGCCCCGAATCCAT
CGAGCCTCCGACCCAGGTTTGCCAGCTGAGGAGCCAAAGGAGAAGTCCTCTCGGAAGGTAGCCGAGCCAG
AGCTGATGGGAACCCCTGATGGCACCTGCTACCCTCCACCACCAGTACCGAGACAGGCATCTCCCCAGAA
CCTGGGGACCCCTGGCTTGCTGCACCCCCAGACCTCACCCCTGCTGCACTCATTAGTGGGCCAACATATC
CTGTCCGTCCAGCAGTTCACCAAGGATCAGATGTCTCACCTGTTCAATGTGGCACACACACTGCGTATGA
TGGTGCAGAAGGAGCGGAGCCTCGACATCCTGAAGGGGAAGGTCATGGCCTCCATGTTCTATGAAGTGAG
CACACGGACCAGCAGCTCCTTTGCAGCAGCCATGGCCCGGCTGGGAGGTGCTGTGCTCAGCTTCTCGGAA
GCCACATCGTCCGTCCAGAAGGGCGAATCCCTGGCTGACTCCGTGCAGACCATGAGCTGCTATGCCGACG
TCGTCGTGCTCCGGCACCCCCAGCCTGGAGCAGTGGAGCTGGCCGCCAAGCACTGCCGGAGGCCAGTGAT
CAATGCTGGGGATGGGGTCGGAGAGCACCCCACCCAGGCCCTGCTGGACATCTTCACCATCCGTGAGGAG
CTGGGAACTGTCAATGGCATGACGATCACGATGGTGGGTGACCTGAAGCACGGACGCACAGTACATTCCC
TGGCCTGCCTGCTCACCCAGTATCGTGTCAGCCTGCGCTACGTGGCACCTCCCAGCCTGCGCATGCCACC
CACTGTGCGGGCCTTCGTGGCCTCCCGCGGCACCAAGCAGGAGGAATTCGAGAGCATTGAGGAGGCGCTG
CCTGACACTGATGTGCTCTACATGACTCGAATCCAGAAGGAACGATTTGGCTCTACCCAGGAGTACGAAG
CTTGCTTTGGTCAGTTCATCCTCACTCCCCACATCATGACCCGGGCCAAGAAGAAGATGGTGGTGATGCA
CCCGATGCCCCGTGTCAACGAGATAAGCGTGGAAGTGGACTCGGATCCCCGCGCAGCCTACTTCCGCCAG
GCTGAGAACGGCATGTACATCCGCATGGCTCTGTTAGCCACCGTGCTGGGCCGTTTCGACTACAAAGACG
ATGACGACAAGTAGGAATTCCTGCAGGCCTCGAGGGCCGGCGCGCCGCGGCCGCTACGTAAATTCCGCCC
CCCCCCCCCCTCTCCCTCCCCCCCCCCTAACGTTACTGGCCGAAGCCGCTTGGAATAAGGCCGGTGTGCG
TTTGTCTATATGTTATTTTCCACCATATTGCCGTCTTTTGGCAATGTGAGGGCCCGGAAACCTGGCCCTG
TCTTCTTGACGAGCATTCCTAGGGGTCTTTCCCCTCTCGCCAAAGGAATGCAAGGTCTGTTGAATGTCGT
GAAGGAAGCAGTTCCTCTGGAAGCTTCTTGAAGACAAACAACGTCTGTAGCGACCCTTTGCAGGCAGCGG
AACCCCCCACCTGGCGACAGGTGCCTCTGCGGCCAAAAGCCACGTGTATAAGATACACCTGCAAAGGCGG
CACAACCCCAGTGCCACGTTGTGAGTTGGATAGTTGTGGAAAGAGTCAAATGGCTCTCCTCAAGCGTATT
CAACAAGGGGCTGAAGGATGCCCAGAAGGTACCCCATTGTATGGGATCTGATCTGGGGCCTCGGTGCACA
TGCTTTACATGTGTTTAGTCGAGGTTAAAAAAACGTCTAGGCCCCCCGAACCACGGGGACGTGGTTTTCC
TTTGAAAAACACGATGATAATATGGCCACAACCATGGTTCCTTTGTCTCAAGAAGAATCCACCCTCATTG
AAAGAGCAACGGCTACAATCAACAGCATCCCCATCTCTGAAGACTACAGCGTCGCCAGCGCAGCTCTCTC
TAGCGACGGCCGCATCTTCACTGGTGTCAATGTATATCATTTTACTGGGGGACCTTGTGCAGAACTCGTG
GTGCTGGGCACTGCTGCTGCTGCGGCAGCTGGCAACCTGACTTGTATCGTCGCGATCGGAAATGAGAACA
GGGGCATCTTGAGCCCCTGCGGACGGTGCCGACAGGTGCTTCTCGATCTGCATCCTGGGATCAAAGCCAT
AGTGAAGGACAGTGATGGACAGCCGACGGCAGTTGGGATTCGTGAATTGCTGCCCTCTGGTTATGTGTGG
GAGGGCTAAGTCGACGATAAAATAAAAGATTTTATTTAGTCTCCAGAAAAAGGGGGGAATGAAAGACCCC
ACCTGTAGGTTTGGCAAGCTAGCTTAAGTAACGCCATTTTGCAAGGCATGGAAAAATACATAACTGAGAA
TAGAGAAGTTCAGATCAAGGTCAGGAACAGATGGAACAGCTGAATATGGGCCAAACAGGATATCTGTGGT
AAGCAGTTCCTGCCCCGGCTCAGGGCCAAGAACAGATGGAACAGCTGAATATGGGCCAAACAGGATATCT
GTGGTAAGCAGTTCCTGCCCCGGCTCAGGGCCAAGAACAGATGGTCCCCAGATGCGGTCCAGCCCTCAGC
AGTTTCTAGAGAACCATCAGATGTTTCCAGGGTGCCCCAAGGACCTGAAATGACCCTGTGCCTTATTTGA
ACTAACCAATCAGTTCGCTTCTCGCTTCTGTTCGCGCGCTTCTGCTCCCCGAGCTCAATAAAAGAGCCCA
CAACCCCTCACTCGGGGCGCCAGTCCTCCGATTGACTGAGTCGCCCGGGTACCCGTGTATCCAATAAACC
CTCTTGCAGTTGCATCCGACTTGTGGTCTCGCTGTTCCTTGGGAGGGTCTCCTCTGAGTGATTGACTACC
CGTCAGCGGGGGTCTTTCACATGCAGCATGTATCAAAATTAATTTGGTTTTTTTTCTTAAGTATTTACAT
TAAATGGCCATAGTTGCATTAATGAATCGGCCAACGCGCGGGGAGAGGCGGTTTGCGTATTGGGCGCTCT
TCCGCTTCCTCGCTCACTGACTCGCTGCGCTCGGTCGTTCGGCTGCGGCGAGCGGTATCAGCTCACTCAA
AGGCGGTAATACGGTTATCCACAGAATCAGGGGATAACGCAGGAAAGAACATGTGAGCAAAAGGCCAGCA
AAAGGCCAGGAACCGTAAAAAGGCCGCGTTGCTGGCGTTTTTCCATAGGCTCCGCCCCCCTGACGAGCAT
CACAAAAATCGACGCTCAAGTCAGAGGTGGCGAAACCCGACAGGACTATAAAGATACCAGGCGTTTCCCC
CTGGAAGCTCCCTCGTGCGCTCTCCTGTTCCGACCCTGCCGCTTACCGGATACCTGTCCGCCTTTCTCCC
TTCGGGAAGCGTGGCGCTTTCTCATAGCTCACGCTGTAGGTATCTCAGTTCGGTGTAGGTCGTTCGCTCC
AAGCTGGGCTGTGTGCACGAACCCCCCGTTCAGCCCGACCGCTGCGCCTTATCCGGTAACTATCGTCTTG
AGTCCAACCCGGTAAGACACGACTTATCGCCACTGGCAGCAGCCACTGGTAACAGGATTAGCAGAGCGAG
GTATGTAGGCGGTGCTACAGAGTTCTTGAAGTGGTGGCCTAACTACGGCTACACTAGAAGAACAGTATTT
GGTATCTGCGCTCTGCTGAAGCCAGTTACCTTCGGAAAAAGAGTTGGTAGCTCTTGATCCGGCAAACAAA
CCACCGCTGGTAGCGGTGGTTTTTTTGTTTGCAAGCAGCAGATTACGCGCAGAAAAAAAGGATCTCAAGA
AGATCCTTTGATCTTTTCTACGGGGTCTGACGCTCAGTGGAACGAAAACTCACGTTAAGGGATTTTGGTC
ATGAGATTATCAAAAAGGATCTTCACCTAGATCCTTTTGCGGCCGGCCGCAAATCAATCTAAAGTATATA
TGAGTAAACTTGGTCTGACAGTTACCAATGCTTAATCAGTGAGGCACCTATCTCAGCGATCTGTCTATTT
CGTTCATCCATAGTTGCCTGACTCCCCGTCGTGTAGATAACTACGATACGGGAGGGCTTACCATCTGGCC
CCAGTGCTGCAATGATACCGCGAGACCCACGCTCACCGGCTCCAGATTTATCAGCAATAAACCAGCCAGC
CGGAAGGGCCGAGCGCAGAAGTGGTCCTGCAACTTTATCCGCCTCCATCCAGTCTATTAATTGTTGCCGG
GAAGCTAGAGTAAGTAGTTCGCCAGTTAATAGTTTGCGCAACGTTGTTGCCATTGCTACAGGCATCGTGG
TGTCACGCTCGTCGTTTGGTATGGCTTCATTCAGCTCCGGTTCCCAACGATCAAGGCGAGTTACATGATC
CCCCATGTTGTGCAAAAAAGCGGTTAGCTCCTTCGGTCCTCCGATCGTTGTCAGAAGTAAGTTGGCCGCA
GTGTTATCACTCATGGTTATGGCAGCACTGCATAATTCTCTTACTGTCATGCCATCCGTAAGATGCTTTT
CTGTGACTGGTGAGTACTCAACCAAGTCATTCTGAGAATAGTGTATGCGGCGACCGAGTTGCTCTTGCCC
GGCGTCAATACGGGATAATACCGCGCCACATAGCAGAACTTTAAAAGTGCTCATCATTGGAAAACGTTCT
TCGGGGCGAAAACTCTCAAGGATCTTACCGCTGTTGAGATCCAGTTCGATGTAACCCACTCGTGCACCCA
ACTGATCTTCAGCATCTTTTACTTTCACCAGCGTTTCTGGGTGAGCAAAAACAGGAAGGCAAAATGCCGC
AAAAAAGGGAATAAGGGCGACACGGAAATGTTGAATACTCATACTCTTCCTTTTTCAATATTATTGAAGC
ATTTATCAGGGTTATTGTCTCATGAGCGGATACATATTTGAATGTATTTAGAAAAATAAACAAATAGGGG
TTCCGCGCACATTTC
Features (pLannotate 1.2.2; 14 found; start..end, strand, type, name):
     22..615     +  LTR            LTR: long terminal repeat from Moloney murine leukemia virus
    678..877     +  misc_feature   MMLV Ψ: packaging signal of Moloney murine leukemia virus (MMLV)
    929..1017    +  misc_feature   MESV Ψ (fragment): packaging signal of murine embryonic stem cell virus
   1094..1510    +  CDS            gag (truncated): truncated Moloney murine leukemia virus (MMLV) gag gene lacking the start codon
   1520..1894    +  misc_feature   pol region: Moloney murine leukemia virus (MMLV) pol region containing the splice acceptor site
   1923..8597    +  CDS            CAD: PYR1_HUMAN - Experimental evidence at protein level: Swiss-Prot protein existence level 1. This protein is a 'fusion' protein encoding four enzymatic activities of the pyrimidine pathway (GATase, CPSase, ATCase and DHOase). From Homo sapiens (Human).
   8798..9260    +  misc_feature   IRES: internal ribosome entry site (IRES) of the encephalomyocarditis virus (EMCV)
   9280..9669    +  CDS            BSD: blasticidin S deaminase; Aspergillus terreus BSD; confers resistance to blasticidin
   9718..9839    +  LTR            3' LTR (ΔU3) (fragment): self-inactivating 3' long terminal repeat (LTR) from Moloney murine leukemia virus
   9840..10309   +  LTR            LTR: long terminal repeat from Moloney murine leukemia virus
  10375..10427   -  CDS            lacI (fragment): lac repressor; lacI; The lac repressor binds to the lac operator to inhibit transcription in E. coli. This inhibition can be relieved by adding lactose or isopropyl-β-D-thiogalactopyranoside (IPTG).
  10610..11198   -  rep_origin     ori: high-copy-number ColE1/pMB1/pBR322/pUC origin of replication
  11362..12222   -  CDS            AmpR: β-lactamase; bla; confers resistance to ampicillin, carbenicillin, and related antibiotics
  12223..12327   -  promoter       AmpR promoter: bla
