[The description below was written by a language model from this plasmid's Addgene catalogue record and pLannotate feature annotations shown in this document.]
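Description:
pMXS-IRES-BLAST flag-CAD G1412A is a Moloney murine leukemia virus-based retroviral expression vector for stable delivery of a mutant human CAD cDNA into mammalian cells. It is propagated in E. coli as a high-copy plasmid through a ColE1/pUC-type origin with ampicillin resistance (β-lactamase under its own promoter). The viral portion is flanked by MMLV long terminal repeats. It carries the MMLV packaging signal along with a truncated gag lacking its start codon and a pol-derived region containing a splice acceptor. These elements allow the genomic RNA to be packaged when gag, pol and env are supplied in trans by packaging cells. No separate internal promoter is annotated, so expression presumably comes from the 5′ LTR.

The payload is the roughly 6.7 kb coding sequence for CAD, the multifunctional enzyme combining the glutamine amidotransferase, carbamoyl-phosphate synthetase, aspartate transcarbamylase and dihydroorotase activities of de novo pyrimidine synthesis. It carries a Gly1412-to-Ala substitution plus silent changes that remove the PAM of an sgRNA target site, which should make the cDNA resistant to Cas9 cutting directed at the endogenous gene. A FLAG tag is fused to the protein, but the record is inconsistent on its position: the purpose statement says C-terminal, while the tag field says N-terminal, and the tag is not annotated in the feature table. Downstream, an EMCV IRES drives translation of blasticidin S deaminase from the same transcript, so blasticidin selection enriches for cells that also express CAD. The associated publication concerns allosteric regulation of CAD during the cell cycle, which fits use of this construct to express the mutant in cells, plausibly ones depleted of endogenous CAD.
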