Addgene plasmid #188127: pMXS-IRES-BLAST flag-CAD G1412A
Purpose: Expresses C-terminal flag-tagged human CAD G1412A in mammalian cells
Depositing lab: Richard Possemato. Depositing organization: NYU Grossman School of Medicine. Publication: Allosteric regulation of CAD modulates de novo pyrimidine synthesis during the cell cycle. Shin J, Mir H, Khurram MA, Fujihara KM, Dynlacht BD, Cardozo TJ, Possemato R. Nat Metab. 2023 Feb 6. doi: 10.1038/s42255-023-00735-9. PubMed 36747088.
Backbone
  Vector backbone: pMXS-IRES-BLAST
  Backbone size w/o insert (bp): 5623
  Vector type: Mammalian Expression, Retroviral
  Selectable markers: Blasticidin
Growth in bacteria
  Bacterial resistance: Ampicillin, 100 μg/mL
  Growth temperature: 37°C
  Growth strain: NEB Stable
  Copy number: High Copy
Gene/Insert
  Gene/Insert name: CAD (alt name: carbamoyl-phosphate synthetase 2, aspartate transcarbamylase, and dihydroorotase)
  Species: H. sapiens (human)
  Insert size (bp): 6702
  Mutation: TCC -> AGT silent mutations at nt439-441 eliminating PAM site for sgRNA target sequence 5'-ATTGGGGTCCAAGAATGGCA-3' and G -> C mutation at nt4235 for Gly1412 -> Ala mutation of CAD
  Entrez Gene: CAD (a.k.a. CDG1Z, DEE50, EIEE50, GATD4)
  Tag / fusion protein: Flag tag (N terminal on insert)
  Cloning method: Gibson Cloning
  Sequencing primers: 5′ AGTAGACGGCATCGCAGCTTGGATA; 3′ CGGAATTTACGTAGCGGCCGC
Terms and licenses: Academic/Nonprofit Terms; Industry Terms: Not Available to Industry
How to cite: pMXS-IRES-BLAST flag-CAD G1412A was a gift from Richard Possemato (Addgene plasmid # 188127 ; http://n2t.net/addgene:188127 ; RRID:Addgene_188127)
